>Addgene plasmid #144927 | TFORF3451 | addgene full sequence | sequence record 385775 | Addgene NGS Result
GGCTCCGGTGCCCGTCAGTGGGCAGAGCGCACATCGCCCACAGTCCCCGAGAAGTTGGGGGGAGGGGTCG
GCAATTGAACCGGTGCCTAGAGAAGGTGGCGCGGGGTAAACTGGGAAAGTGATGTCGTGTACTGGCTCCG
CCTTTTTCCCGAGGGTGGGGGAGAACCGTATATAAGTGCAGTAGTCGCCGTGAACGTTCTTTTTCGCAAC
GGGTTTGCCGCCAGAACACAGGTAAGTGCCGTGTGTGGTTCCCGCGGGCCTGGCCTCTTTACGGGTTATG
GCCCTTGCGTGCCTTGAATTACTTCCACCTGGCTGCAGTACGTGATTCTTGATCCCGAGCTTCGGGTTGG
AAGTGGGTGGGAGAGTTCGAGGCCTTGCGCTTAAGGAGCCCCTTCGCCTCGTGCTTGAGTTGAGGCCTGG
CCTGGGCGCTGGGGCCGCCGCGTGCGAATCTGGTGGCACCTTCGCGCCTGTCTCGCTGCTTTCGATAAGT
CTCTAGCCATTTAAAATTTTTGATGACCTGCTGCGACGCTTTTTTTCTGGCAAGATAGTCTTGTAAATGC
GGGCCAAGATCTGCACACTGGTATTTCGGTTTTTGGGGCCGCGGGCGGCGACGGGGCCCGTGCGTCCCAG
CGCACATGTTCGGCGAGGCGGGGCCTGCGAGCGCGGCCACCGAGAATCGGACGGGGGTAGTCTCAAGCTG
GCCGGCCTGCTCTGGTGCCTGGCCTCGCGCCGCCGTGTATCGCCCCGCCCTGGGCGGCAAGGCTGGCCCG
GTCGGCACCAGTTGCGTGAGCGGAAAGATGGCCGCTTCCCGGCCCTGCTGCAGGGAGCTCAAAATGGAGG
ACGCGGCGCTCGGGAGAGCGGGCGGGTGAGTCACCCACACAAAGGAAAAGGGCCTTTCCGTCCTCAGCCG
TCGCTTCATGTGACTCCACGGAGTACCGGGCGCCGTCCAGGCACCTCGATTAGTTCTCGAGCTTTTGGAG
TACGTCGTCTTTAGGTTGGGGGGAGGGGTTTTATGCGATGGAGTTTCCCCACACTGAGTGGGTGGAGACT
GAAGTTAGGCCAGCTTGGCACTTGATGTAATTCTCCTTGGAATTTGCCCTTTTTGAGTTTGGATCTTGGT
TCATTCTCAAGCCTCAGACAGTGGTTCAAAGTTTTTTTCTTCCATTTCAGGTGTCGTGAGGCTAGCATCG
ATTGATCAACAAGTTTGTACAAAAAAGTTGGCACCATGCAGAAGGAAATGAAGATGATCAAAGACGAGGA
TGTGCATTTCGACTTGGCTGTGAAGAAGACCCCCTCCTTTCCCCACTGCCTGCAGCCAGTGGCTTCTCGG
GGAAAGGCTCCCCAAAGACACCCCTTCCCGGAAGCTCTCCGAGGGCCATTTTCCCAGTTTCGGTATGAAC
CTCCCCCAGGAGACCTAGATGGGTTCCCCGGGGTCTTCGAAGGAGCAGGGTCTAGGAAACGGAAGAGCAT
GCCCACAAAGATGCCCTATAACCACCCTGCAGAAGAAGTCACCCTCGCCCTCCACTCAGAGGAGAACAAA
AACCACGGCCTTCCCAACCTCCCTTTGCTGTTCCCGCAGCCCCCGCGCCCCAAGTATGACTCTCAGATGA
TCGACCTGTGCAACGTGGGCTTCCAATTCTACCGCAGCCTGGAACACTTTGGGGGCAAGCCCGTCAAGCA
GGAACCCATTAAGCCCAGCGCCGTGTGGCCCCAGCCAACGCCCACTCCATTCCTGCCCACGCCCTACCCC
TACTACCCCAAAGTCCACCCGGGCCTCATGTTCCCCTTCTTCGTGCCCTCGTCCTCGCCCTTCCCCTTCA
GCCGGCACACCTTCCTGCCCAAGCAGCCCCCGGAACCTCTGCTGCCCCGGAAAGCCGAGCCCCAGGAGAG
CGAGGAGACCAAGCAGAAGGTGGAGAGGGTGGACGTGAACGTGCAGATCGATGACAGCTACTACGTGGAC
GTGGGCGGCTCGCAGAAGCGCTGGCAGTGCCCCACCTGCGAGAAGTCCTACACCTCCAAGTACAACCTGG
TCACCCACATCCTGGGCCACAGTGGGATCAAGCCGCACGCGTGCACGCACTGCGGGAAGCTCTTCAAGCA
GCTCAGCCACCTGCATACCCACATGCTGACCCACCAGGGCACGCGGCCCCACAAGTGCCAGGTGTGCCAC
AAGGCCTTCACCCAGACCAGCCACCTGAAGCGCCACATGATGCAGCACAGCGAGGTGAAGCCGCACAACT
GCCGCGTGTGCGGCCGCGGCTTTGCCTACCCCAGCGAGCTCAAGGCCCACGAAGCCAAGCACGCCAGTGG
GCGCGAGAACATCTGTGTGGAGTGCGGCCTCGACTTCCCCACCTTGGCCCAGCTGAAGAGACACCTCACC
ACGCACCGGGGCCCCATCCAGTACAACTGCTCCGAGTGCGACAAGACCTTCCAGTACCCGAGCCAGCTGC
AGAACCACATGATGAAGCACAAGGACATCCGGCCCTACATCTGCTCAGAGTGTGGCATGGAGTTTGTGCA
GCCGCACCACCTCAAGCAGCACTCCCTCACCCACAAGGGTGTGAAGGAGCATAAGTGTGGGATTTGTGGG
CGGGAGTTCACCCTGCTGGCCAACATGAAGCGACACGTGCTGATCCACACCAACATCCGCGCCTACCAGT
GTCACCTCTGCTACAAGAGCTTCGTGCAGAAGCAGACCCTCAAGGCACACATGATCGTCCACTCTGACGT
GAAGCCTTTCAAATGCAAGCTTTGTGGGAAGGAATTCAACCGGATGCACAACCTGATGGGCCACATGCAC
CTGCACTCAGACAGCAAACCCTTCAAGTGCCTCTATTGCCCAAGCAAATTCACCCTGAAGGGGAACCTGA
CACGCCACATGAAAGTCAAGCATGGAGTCATGGAGCGGGGCCTTCATTCCCAAGGTCTGGGAAGGGGGAG
AATCGCCCTGGCACAGACAGCCGGTGTCCTGAGGAGTCTGGAGCAGGAGGAGCCCTTTGACCTCTCTCAG
AAGCGCCGGGCCAAGGTGCCGGTGTTCCAGTCAGACGGGGAGAGTGCCCAGGGCAGCCACTGCCACGAGG
AGGAAGAGGAGGATAACTGCTACGAGGTGGAGCCCTACAGCCCTGGCCTGGCCCCCCAGAGCCAGCAGCT
CTGCACACCCGAGGATCTGTCCACCAAGTCGGAGCACGCCCCCGAGGTGCTGGAGGAAGCCTGCAAGGAG
GAGAAGGAGGATGCATCCAAGGGAGAATGGGAGAAGAGGAGCAAGGGTGACCTTGGGGCAGAGGGCGGCC
AGGAGAGAGACTGTGCCGGCAGAGATGAGTGTCTCAGTCTCAGGGCTTTTCAGAGTACCCGGCGGGGCCC
CTCTTTTTCTGATTACTTATACTTCAAGCACAGAGATGAGAGTTTGAAAGAATTACTGGAGAGGAAAATG
GAAAAACAAGCAGTGCTTTTAGGTATCTTGCCAACTTTCTTGTACAAAGTGGTTGATATCGGTAAGCCTA
TCCCTAACCCTCTCCTCGGTCTCGATTCTACGTAGTAATGAACTAGTCCGTAACTTGAAAGTATTTCGAT
TTCTTGGCTTTATATATCTTGTGGAAAGGACGACTGTCGATAAGCGCGGCATGAACCACGCGTTAAGTCG
ACAATCAACCTCTGGATTACAAAATTTGTGAAAGATTGACTGGTATTCTTAACTATGTTGCTCCTTTTAC
GCTATGTGGATACGCTGCTTTAATGCCTTTGTATCATGCTATTGCTTCCCGTATGGCTTTCATTTTCTCC
TCCTTGTATAAATCCTGGTTGCTGTCTCTTTATGAGGAGTTGTGGCCCGTTGTCAGGCAACGTGGCGTGG
TGTGCACTGTGTTTGCTGACGCAACCCCCACTGGTTGGGGCATTGCCACCACCTGTCAGCTCCTTTCCGG
GACTTTCGCTTTCCCCCTCCCTATTGCCACGGCGGAACTCATCGCCGCCTGCCTTGCCCGCTGCTGGACA
GGGGCTCGGCTGTTGGGCACTGACAATTCCGTGGTGTTGTCGGGGAAATCATCGTCCTTTCCTTGGCTGC
TCGCCTGTGTTGCCACCTGGATTCTGCGCGGGACGTCCTTCTGCTACGTCCCTTCGGCCCTCAATCCAGC
GGACCTTCCTTCCCGCGGCCTGCTGCCGGCTCTGCGGCCTCTTCCGCGTCTTCGCCTTCGCCCTCAGACG
AGTCGGATCTCCCTTTGGGCCGCCTCCCCGCGTCGACTTTAAGACCAATGACTTACAAGGCAGCTGTAGA
TCTTAGCCACTTTTTAAAAGAAAAGGGGGGACTGGAAGGGCTAATTCACTCCCAACGAAGACAAGATCTG
CTTTTTGCTTGTACTGGGTCTCTCTGGTTAGACCAGATCTGAGCCTGGGAGCTCTCTGGCTAACTAGGGA
ACCCACTGCTTAAGCCTCAATAAAGCTTGCCTTGAGTGCTTCAAGTAGTGTGTGCCCGTCTGTTGTGTGA
CTCTGGTAACTAGAGATCCCTCAGACCCTTTTAGTCAGTGTGGAAAATCTCTAGCAGTACGTATAGTAGT
TCATGTCATCTTATTATTCAGTATTTATAACTTGCAAAGAAATGAATATCAGAGAGTGAGAGGAACTTGT
TTATTGCAGCTTATAATGGTTACAAATAAAGCAATAGCATCACAAATTTCACAAATAAAGCATTTTTTTC
ACTGCATTCTAGTTGTGGTTTGTCCAAACTCATCAATGTATCTTATCATGTCTGGCTCTAGCTATCCCGC
CCCTAACTCCGCCCATCCCGCCCCTAACTCCGCCCAGTTCCGCCCATTCTCCGCCCCATGGCTGACTAAT
TTTTTTTATTTATGCAGAGGCCGAGGCCGCCTCGGCCTCTGAGCTATTCCAGAAGTAGTGAGGAGGCTTT
TTTGGAGGCCTAGGGACGTACCCAATTCGCCCTATAGTGAGTCGTATTACGCGCGCTCACTGGCCGTCGT
TTTACAACGTCGTGACTGGGAAAACCCTGGCGTTACCCAACTTAATCGCCTTGCAGCACATCCCCCTTTC
GCCAGCTGGCGTAATAGCGAAGAGGCCCGCACCGATCGCCCTTCCCAACAGTTGCGCAGCCTGAATGGCG
AATGGG
[124 nt withheld, positions 5117-5240]
C
[91 nt withheld, positions 5242-5332]
A
[49 nt withheld, positions 5334-5382]
CCTTTGACGTTGGAGTCCACGTTCTTT
[37 nt withheld, positions 5410-5446]
ACCCTATCTCGGTCTATTCTTTTGATTTATAAGGGATTTTGCCGATTTCGGCCTATTGGTTAAAAAATGA
GCTGATTTAACAAAAATTTAACGCGAATTTTAACAAAATATTAACGCTTACAATTTAGGTGGCACTTTTC
GGGGAAATGTGCGCGGAACCCCTATTTGTTTATTTTTCTAAATACATTCAAATATGTATCCGCTCATGAG
ACAATAACCCTGATAAATGCTTCAATAATATTGAAAAAGGAAGAGTATGAGTATTCAACATTTCCGTGTC
GCCCTTATTCCCTTTTTTGCGGCATTTTGCCTTCCTGTTTTTGCTCACCCAGAAACGCTGGTGAAAGTAA
AAGATGCTGAAGATCAGTTGGGTGCACGAGTGGGTTACATCGAACTGGATCTCAACAGCGGTAAGATCCT
TGAGAGTTTTCGCCCCGAAGAACGTTTTCCAATGATGAGCACTTTTAAAGTTCTGCTATGTGGCGCGGTA
TTATCCCGTATTGACGCCGGGCAAGAGCAACTCGGTCGCCGCATACACTATTCTCAGAATGACTTGGTTG
AGTACTCACCAGTCACAGAAAAGCATCTTACGGATGGCATGACAGTAAGAGAATTATGCAGTGCTGCCAT
AACCATGAGTGATAACACTGCGGCCAACTTACTTCTGACAACGATCGGAGGACCGAAGGAGCTAACCGCT
TTTTTGCACAACATGGGGGATCATGTAACTCGCCTTGATCGTTGGGAACCGGAGCTGAATGAAGCCATAC
CAAACGACGAGCGTGACACCACGATGCCTGTAGCAATGGCAACAACGTTGCGCAAACTATTAACTGGCGA
ACTACTTACTCTAGCTTCCCGGCAACAATTAATAGACTGGATGGAGGCGGATAAAGTTGCAGGACCACTT
CTGCGCTCGGCCCTTCCGGCTGGCTGGTTTATTGCTGATAAATCTGGAGCCGGTGAGCGTGGGTCTCGCG
GTATCATTGCAGCACTGGGGCCAGATGGTAAGCCCTCCCGTATCGTAGTTATCTACACGACGGGGAGTCA
GGCAACTATGGATGAACGAAATAGACAGATCGCTGAGATAGGTGCCTCACTGATTAAGCATTGGTAACTG
TCAGACCAAGTTTACTCATATATACTTTAGATTGATTTAAAACTTCATTTTTAATTTAAAAGGATCTAGG
TGAAGATCCTTTTTGATAATCTCATGACCAAAATCCCTTAACGTGAGTTTTCGTTCCACTGAGCGTCAGA
CCCCGTAGAAAAGATCAAAGGATCTTCTTGAGATCCTTTTTTTCTGCGCGTAATCTGCTGCTTGCAAACA
AAAAAACCACCGCTACCAGCGGTGGTTTGTTTGCCGGATCAAGAGCTACCAACTCTTTTTCCGAAGGTAA
CTGGCTTCAGCAGAGCGCAGATACCAAATACTGTTCTTCTAGTGTAGCCGTAGTTAGGCCACCACTTCAA
GAACTCTGTAGCACCGCCTACATACCTCGCTCTGCTAATCCTGTTACCAGTGGCTGCTGCCAGTGGCGAT
AAGTCGTGTCTTACCGGGTTGGACTCAAGACGATAGTTACCGGATAAGGCGCAGCGGTCGGGCTGAACGG
GGGGTTCGTGCACACAGCCCAGCTTGGAGCGAACGACCTACACCGAACTGAGATACCTACAGCGTGAGCT
ATGAGAAAGCGCCACGCTTCCCGAAGGGAGAAAGGCGGACAGGTATCCGGTAAGCGGCAGGGTCGGAACA
GGAGAGCGCACGAGGGAGCTTCCAGGGGGAAACGCCTGGTATCTTTATAGTCCTGTCGGGTTTCGCCACC
TCTGACTTGAGCGTCGATTTTTGTGATGCTCGTCAGGGGGGCGGAGCCTATGGAAAAACGCCAGCAACGC
GGCCTTTTTACGGTTCCTGGCCTTTTGCTGGCCTTTTGCTCACATGTTCTTTCCTGCGTTATCCCCTGAT
TCTGTGGATAACCGTATTACCGCCTTTGAGTGAGCTGATACCGCTCGCCGCAGCCGAACGACCGAGCGCA
GCGAGTCAGTGAGCGAGGAAGCGGAAGAGCGCCCAATACGCAAACCGCCTCTCCCCGCGCGTTGGCCGAT
TCATTAATGCAGCTGGCACGACAGGTTTCCCGACTGGAAAGCGGGCAGTGAGCGCAACGCAATTAATGTG
AGTTAGCTCACTCATTAGGCACCCCAGGCTTTACACTTTATGCTTCCGGCTCGTATGTTGTGTGGAATTG
TGAGCGGATAACAATTTCACACAGGAAACAGCTATGACCATGATTACGCCAAGCGCGCAATTAACCCTCA
CTAAAGGGAACAAAAGCTGGAGCTGCAAGCTTAATGTAGTCTTATGCAATACTCTTGTAGTCTTGCAACA
TGGTAACGATGAGTTAGCAACATGCCTTACAAGGAGAGAAAAAGCACCGTGCATGCCGATTGGTGGAAGT
AAGGTGGTACGATCGTGCCTTATTAGGAAGGCAACAGACGGGTCTGACATGGATTGGACGAACCACTGAA
TTGCCGCATTGCAGAGATATTGTATTTAAGTGCCTAGCTCGATACATAAACGGGTCTCTCTGGTTAGACC
AGATCTGAGCCTGGGAGCTCTCTGGCTAACTAGGGAACCCACTGCTTAAGCCTCAATAAAGCTTGCCTTG
AGTGCTTCAAGTAGTGTGTGCCCGTCTGTTGTGTGACTCTGGTAACTAGAGATCCCTCAGACCCTTTTAG
TCAGTGTGGAAAATCTCTAGCAGTGGCGCCCGAACAGGGACTTGAAAGCGAAAGGGAAACCAGAGGAGCT
CTCTCGACGCAGGACTCGGCTTGCTGAAGCGCGCACGGCAAGAGGCGAGGGGCGGCGACTGGTGAGTACG
CCAAAAATTTTGACTAGCGGAGGCTAGAAGGAGAGAGATGGGTGCGAGAGCGTCAGTATTAAGCGGGGGA
GAATTAGATCGCGATGGGAAAAAATTCGGTTAAGGCCAGGGGGAAAGAAAAAATATAAATTAAAACATAT
AGTATGGGCAAGCAGGGAGCTAGAACGATTCGCAGTTAATCCTGGCCTGTTAGAAACATCAGAAGGCTGT
AGACAAATACTGGGACAGCTACAACCATCCCTTCAGACAGGATCAGAAGAACTTAGATCATTATATAATA
CAGTAGCAACCCTCTATTGTGTGCATCAAAGGATAGAGATAAAAGACACCAAGGAAGCTTTAGACAAGAT
AGAGGAAGAGCAAAACAAAAGTAAGACCACCGCACAGCAAGCGGCCGCTGATCTTCAGACCTGGAGGAGG
AGATATGAGGGACAATTGGAGAAGTGAATTATATAAATATAAAGTAGTAAAAATTGAACCATTAGGAGTA
GCACCCACCAAGGCAAAGAGAAGAGTGGTGCAGAGAGAAAAAAGAGCAGTGGGAATAGGAGCTTTGTTCC
TTGGGTTCTTGGGAGCAGCAGGAAGCACTATGGGCGCAGCGTCAATGACGCTGACGGTACAGGCCAGACA
ATTATTGTCTGGTATAGTGCAGCAGCAGAACAATTTGCTGAGGGCTATTGAGGCGCAACAGCATCTGTTG
CAACTCACAGTCTGGGGCATCAAGCAGCTCCAGGCAAGAATCCTGGCTGTGGAAAGATACCTAAAGGATC
AACAGCTCCTGGGGATTTGGGGTTGCTCTGGAAAACTCATTTGCACCACTGCTGTGCCTTGGAATGCTAG
TTGGAGTAATAAATCTCTGGAACAGATTTGGAATCACACGACCTGGATGGAGTGGGACAGAGAAATTAAC
AATTACACAAGCTTAATACACTCCTTAATTGAAGAATCGCAAAACCAGCAAGAAAAGAATGAACAAGAAT
TATTGGAATTAGATAAATGGGCAAGTTTGTGGAATTGGTTTAACATAACAAATTGGCTGTGGTATATAAA
ATTATTCATAATGATAGTAGGAGGCTTGGTAGGTTTAAGAATAGTTTTTGCTGTACTTTCTATAGTGAAT
AGAGTTAGGCAGGGATATTCACCATTATCGTTTCAGACCCACCTCCCAACCCCGAGGGGACCCATGCATT
GCATCTCAATTAGTCAGCAACCAGGTGTGGAAAGTCCCCAGGCTCCCCAGCAGGCAGAAGTATGCAAAGC
ATGCGTCTCAATTAGTCAGCAACCATAGTCCCGCCCCTAACTCCGCCCATCCCGCCCCTAACTCCGCCCA
GTTCCGCCCATTCTCCGCCCCATGGCTGACTAATTTTTTTTATTTATGCAGAGGCCGAGGCCGCCTCGGC
CTCTGAGCTATTCCAGAAGTAGTGAGGAGGCTTTTTTGGAGGCCTAGGCTTTTGCAAAAAGCTTTCTAGA
GGTACCACCGGAGCTTACCATGACCGAGTACAAGCCCACGGTGCGCCTCGCCACCCGCGACGACGTCCCC
AGGGCCGTACGCACCCTCGCCGCCGCGTTCGCCGACTACCCCGCCACGCGCCACACCGTCGATCCGGACC
GCCACATCGAGCGGGTCACCGAGCTGCAAGAACTCTTCCTCACGCGCGTCGGGCTCGACATCGGCAAGGT
GTGGGTCGCGGACGACGGCGCCGCCGTGGCGGTCTGGACCACGCCGGAGAGCGTCGAAGCGGGGGCGGTG
TTCGCCGAGATCGGCCCGCGCATGGCCGAGTTGAGCGGTTCCCGGCTGGCCGCGCAGCAACAGATGGAAG
GCCTCCTGGCGCCGCACCGGCCCAAGGAGCCCGCGTGGTTCCTGGCCACCGTCGGCGTCTCGCCCGACCA
CCAGGGCAAGGGTCTGGGCAGCGCCGTCGTGCTCCCCGGAGTGGAGGCGGCCGAGCGCGCCGGGGTGCCC
GCCTTCCTGGAGACCTCCGCGCCCCGCAACCTCCCCTTCTACGAGCGGCTCGGCTTCACCGTCACCGCCG
ACGTCGAGGTGCCCGAAGGACCGCGCACCTGGTGCATGACCCGCAAGCCCGGTGCCAGTTAACGAATTCT
AGATCTTGAGACAAATGGCAGTATTCATCCACAATTTTAAAAGAAAAGGGGGGATTGGGGGGTACAGTGC
AGGGGAAAGAATAGTAGACATAATAGCAACAGACATACAAACTAAAGAATTACAAAAACAAATTACAAAA
ATTCAAAATTTTCGGGTTTATTACAGGGACAGCAGAGATCCACTTTGGCGCCGGCTCGAGGCCTGCAGGT
GCAAAGATGGATAAAGTTTTAAACAGAGAGGAATCTTTGCAGCTAATGGACCTTCTAGGTCTTGAAAGGA
GTGGGAATT
Features (pLannotate 1.2.2; 34 found; start..end, strand, type, name):
      1..1179    +  promoter       EF-1α promoter: strong constitutive promoter for human elongation factor EF-1α
   1200..1217    +  protein_bind   attB1 (fragment): mutant version of attB; core recombination site for the Gateway® BP reaction BP Clonase™
   1226..3457    +  CDS            ZNF366: ZN366_HUMAN - Experimental evidence at protein level: Swiss-Prot protein existence level 1. Has transcriptional repression activity. Acts as corepressor of ESR1; the function seems to involve CTBP1 and histone deacetylases. From Homo sapiens (Human).
   3465..3482    -  protein_bind   attB2 (fragment): mutant version of attB; core recombination site for the Gateway® BP reaction BP Clonase™
   3491..3532    +  CDS            V5 tag: epitope tag from simian virus 5
   3548..3601    +  promoter       U6 promoter (fragment): RNA polymerase III promoter for human U6 snRNA
   3643..4231    +  misc_feature   WPRE: woodchuck hepatitis virus posttranscriptional regulatory element
   4282..4301    +  misc_feature   cPPT/CTS (fragment): central polypurine tract and central termination sequence of HIV-1
   4303..4536    +  LTR            3' LTR (ΔU3): self-inactivating 3' long terminal repeat (LTR) from HIV-1
   4614..4735    +  polyA_signal   SV40 poly(A) signal: SV40 polyadenylation signal
   4775..4910    +  rep_origin     SV40 ori: SV40 origin of replication
   4931..4949    -  promoter       T7 promoter: promoter for bacteriophage T7 RNA polymerase
   4957..5112    +  CDS            lacZα (fragment): LacZα fragment of β-galactosidase; lacZ fragment
   5117..5545    +  rep_origin     f1 ori (sequence partly withheld): f1 bacteriophage origin of replication; arrow indicates direction of (+) strand synthesis
   5598..5702    +  promoter       AmpR promoter: bla
   5703..6563    +  CDS            AmpR: β-lactamase; bla; confers resistance to ampicillin, carbenicillin, and related antibiotics
   6734..7322    +  rep_origin     ori: high-copy-number ColE1/pMB1/pBR322/pUC origin of replication
   7505..7597    +  CDS            lacI (fragment): lac repressor; lacI; The lac repressor binds to the lac operator to inhibit transcription in E. coli. This inhibition can be relieved by adding lactose or isopropyl-β-D-thiogalactopyranoside (IPTG).
   7610..7631    +  protein_bind   CAP binding site: CAP binding activates transcription in the presence of cAMP. E. coli catabolite activator protein
   7646..7676    +  promoter       lac promoter: promoter for the E. coli lac operon
   7680..7702    +  protein_bind   lac operator (fragment): The lac repressor binds to the lac operator to inhibit transcription in E. coli. This inhibition can be relieved by adding lactose or isopropyl-β-D-thiogalactopyranoside (IPTG). lac repressor encoded by lacI
   7745..7763    +  promoter       T3 promoter: promoter for bacteriophage T3 RNA polymerase
   7791..8017    +  promoter       RSV promoter: Rous sarcoma virus enhancer/promoter
   8018..8198    +  LTR            5' LTR (truncated): truncated 5' long terminal repeat (LTR) from HIV-1
   8245..8370    +  misc_feature   HIV-1 Ψ: packaging signal of human immunodeficiency virus type 1
   8354..8717    +  CDS            HIV-1 gag (fragment): gag protein from human immunodeficiency virus 1; gag
   8863..9096    +  misc_feature   RRE: The Rev response element (RRE) of HIV-1 allows for Rev-dependent mRNA export from the nucleus to the cytoplasm.
   9473..9499    +  CDS            Rev (fragment): human immunodeficiency virus 1 (HIV-1) Rev protein; rev; enhances nuclear export of unspliced and incompletely spliced viral mRNAs
   9506..9529    +  promoter       SV40 promoter (fragment): SV40 early promoter
   9530..9601    +  promoter       SV40 promoter (fragment): SV40 enhancer and early promoter
   9625..9760    +  rep_origin     SV40 ori: SV40 origin of replication
   9806..10402   +  CDS            PuroR (fragment): puromycin N-acetyltransferase; pac from Streptomyces; confers resistance to puromycin
  10451..10568   +  misc_feature   cPPT/CTS: central polypurine tract and central termination sequence of HIV-1
  10633..10699   +  CDS            small t antigen (fragment): SV40 (simian virus 40) small t antigen
