[The description below was written by a language model from this plasmid's Addgene catalogue record and pLannotate feature annotations shown in this document.]
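Description:
TFORF3451 is a third-generation-style, self-inactivating lentiviral expression plasmid built on the pLX_TRC317 backbone and carrying the human transcription factor ZNF366 (also known as DC-SCRIPT), a zinc-finger protein annotated as a transcriptional repressor and corepressor of the oestrogen receptor. It belongs to a barcoded library of transcription factor ORFs. According to the record, each member carries a unique 24-bp barcode so that the factor can be identified in pooled overexpression screens. The barcode is not annotated as a feature in the table, so its position is not stated. In E. coli the plasmid is maintained through a high-copy ColE1/pUC origin with ampicillin resistance, and an f1 origin is also present. The depositor notes that the plasmid can recombine, as is common for LTR-containing vectors.

The viral genome is transcribed from an RSV promoter fused to a truncated HIV-1 5' LTR. This is followed by the Ψ packaging signal, a gag fragment and the RRE for Rev-dependent export. Next comes an SV40 promoter-driven puromycin N-acetyltransferase cassette for selecting transduced mammalian cells, then the cPPT/CTS. The EF-1α promoter drives the ZNF366 ORF, which was inserted by Gateway cloning and is flanked by attB1 and attB2 remnants. The ORF reads through into a C-terminal V5 epitope tag for detection. A WPRE downstream enhances transcript expression, and the ΔU3 3' LTR makes the integrated provirus self-inactivating. An SV40 poly(A) signal lies outside the LTR. Short hits such as the U6, lacZα, lacI and small t antigen fragments appear to be backbone remnants rather than functional units. The annotated sequence of 10,705 nt matches the stated backbone plus insert sizes. The construct is used to produce lentivirus for stable, constitutive ZNF366 overexpression, for example in directed differentiation screens.
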