Addgene plasmid #144927: TFORF3451
Purpose: Lentiviral vector for overexpressing transcription factor ORFs with unique 24-bp barcodes. Barcodes facilitate identification of transcription factors in pooled screens.
Depositing lab: Feng Zhang. Depositing organization: Broad Institute. Publication: A transcription factor atlas of directed differentiation. Joung J, Ma S, Tay T, Geiger-Schuller KR, Kirchgatterer PC, Verdine VK, Guo B, Arias-Garcia MA, Allen WE, Singh A, Kuksenko O, Abudayyeh OO, Gootenberg JS, Fu Z, Macrae RK, Buenrostro JD, Regev A, Zhang F. Cell. 2023 Jan 5;186(1):209-229.e26. doi: 10.1016/j.cell.2022.11.026. PubMed 36608654.
Backbone
  Vector backbone: pLX_TRC317
  Backbone manufacturer: Broad Institute Genetic Perturbation Platform
  Backbone size w/o insert (bp): 8264
  Vector type: Mammalian Expression, Lentiviral
  Selectable markers: Puromycin
Growth in bacteria
  Bacterial resistance: Ampicillin, 100 μg/mL
  Growth temperature: 37°C
  Growth strain: NEB Stable
  Copy number: High Copy
Gene/Insert
  Gene/Insert name: ZNF366
  Species: H. sapiens (human)
  Insert size (bp): 2441
  Entrez Gene: ZNF366 (a.k.a. DCSCRIPT, FLJ39796)
  Promoter: EF1a
  Tag / fusion protein: V5 (C terminal on insert)
  Cloning method: Gateway Cloning
  Sequencing primers: 5′ GGGTGGAGACTGAAGTTAGGCCAG; 3′ CACATAGCGTAAAAGGAGCAACATAG
Resource information
  A portion of this plasmid was derived from a plasmid made by: Broad Institute Genetic Perturbation Platform
Terms and licenses: Academic/Nonprofit Terms; Industry Terms: Not Available to Industry
Depositor comments: NM_152625.2 Please test multiple small colonies in case of plasmid recombination. To make this collection available in a timely manner, a portion of this collection was not fully sequenced by Addgene. If an Addgene verified full plasmid sequence is not available, please contact us prior to placing an order to request the full sequence.
How to cite: TFORF3451 was a gift from Feng Zhang (Addgene plasmid # 144927 ; http://n2t.net/addgene:144927 ; RRID:Addgene_144927)
