>Addgene plasmid #144927 | TFORF3451 | depositor partial sequence | sequence record 286896 | Insert
ATCGATTGATCAACAAGTTTGTACAAAAAAGTTGGCACCATGCAGAAGGAAATGAAGATGATCAAAGACG
AGGATGTGCATTTCGACTTGGCTGTGAAGAAGACCCCCTCCTTTCCCCACTGCCTGCAGCCAGTGGCTTC
TCGGGGAAAGGCTCCCCAAAGACACCCCTTCCCGGAAGCTCTCCGAGGGCCATTTTCCCAGTTTCGGTAT
GAACCTCCCCCAGGAGACCTAGATGGGTTCCCCGGGGTCTTCGAAGGAGCAGGGTCTAGGAAACGGAAGA
GCATGCCCACAAAGATGCCCTATAACCACCCTGCAGAAGAAGTCACCCTCGCCCTCCACTCAGAGGAGAA
CAAAAACCACGGCCTTCCCAACCTCCCTTTGCTGTTCCCGCAGCCCCCGCGCCCCAAGTATGACTCTCAG
ATGATCGACCTGTGCAACGTGGGCTTCCAATTCTACCGCAGCCTGGAACACTTTGGGGGCAAGCCCGTCA
AGCAGGAACCCATTAAGCCCAGCGCCGTGTGGCCCCAGCCAACGCCCACTCCATTCCTGCCCACGCCCTA
CCCCTACTACCCCAAAGTCCACCCGGGCCTCATGTTCCCCTTCTTCGTGCCCTCGTCCTCGCCCTTCCCC
TTCAGCCGGCACACCTTCCTGCCCAAGCAGCCCCCGGAACCTCTGCTGCCCCGGAAAGCCGAGCCCCAGG
AGAGCGAGGAGACCAAGCAGAAGGTGGAGAGGGTGGACGTGAACGTGCAGATCGATGACAGCTACTACGT
GGACGTGGGCGGCTCGCAGAAGCGCTGGCAGTGCCCCACCTGCGAGAAGTCCTACACCTCCAAGTACAAC
CTGGTCACCCACATCCTGGGCCACAGTGGGATCAAGCCGCACGCGTGCACGCACTGCGGGAAGCTCTTCA
AGCAGCTCAGCCACCTGCATACCCACATGCTGACCCACCAGGGCACGCGGCCCCACAAGTGCCAGGTGTG
CCACAAGGCCTTCACCCAGACCAGCCACCTGAAGCGCCACATGATGCAGCACAGCGAGGTGAAGCCGCAC
AACTGCCGCGTGTGCGGCCGCGGCTTTGCCTACCCCAGCGAGCTCAAGGCCCACGAAGCCAAGCACGCCA
GTGGGCGCGAGAACATCTGTGTGGAGTGCGGCCTCGACTTCCCCACCTTGGCCCAGCTGAAGAGACACCT
CACCACGCACCGGGGCCCCATCCAGTACAACTGCTCCGAGTGCGACAAGACCTTCCAGTACCCGAGCCAG
CTGCAGAACCACATGATGAAGCACAAGGACATCCGGCCCTACATCTGCTCAGAGTGTGGCATGGAGTTTG
TGCAGCCGCACCACCTCAAGCAGCACTCCCTCACCCACAAGGGTGTGAAGGAGCATAAGTGTGGGATTTG
TGGGCGGGAGTTCACCCTGCTGGCCAACATGAAGCGACACGTGCTGATCCACACCAACATCCGCGCCTAC
CAGTGTCACCTCTGCTACAAGAGCTTCGTGCAGAAGCAGACCCTCAAGGCACACATGATCGTCCACTCTG
ACGTGAAGCCTTTCAAATGCAAGCTTTGTGGGAAGGAATTCAACCGGATGCACAACCTGATGGGCCACAT
GCACCTGCACTCAGACAGCAAACCCTTCAAGTGCCTCTATTGCCCAAGCAAATTCACCCTGAAGGGGAAC
CTGACACGCCACATGAAAGTCAAGCATGGAGTCATGGAGCGGGGCCTTCATTCCCAAGGTCTGGGAAGGG
GGAGAATCGCCCTGGCACAGACAGCCGGTGTCCTGAGGAGTCTGGAGCAGGAGGAGCCCTTTGACCTCTC
TCAGAAGCGCCGGGCCAAGGTGCCGGTGTTCCAGTCAGACGGGGAGAGTGCCCAGGGCAGCCACTGCCAC
GAGGAGGAAGAGGAGGATAACTGCTACGAGGTGGAGCCCTACAGCCCTGGCCTGGCCCCCCAGAGCCAGC
AGCTCTGCACACCCGAGGATCTGTCCACCAAGTCGGAGCACGCCCCCGAGGTGCTGGAGGAAGCCTGCAA
GGAGGAGAAGGAGGATGCATCCAAGGGAGAATGGGAGAAGAGGAGCAAGGGTGACCTTGGGGCAGAGGGC
GGCCAGGAGAGAGACTGTGCCGGCAGAGATGAGTGTCTCAGTCTCAGGGCTTTTCAGAGTACCCGGCGGG
GCCCCTCTTTTTCTGATTACTTATACTTCAAGCACAGAGATGAGAGTTTGAAAGAATTACTGGAGAGGAA
AATGGAAAAACAAGCAGTGCTTTTAGGTATCTTGCCAACTTTCTTGTACAAAGTGGTTGATATCGGTAAG
CCTATCCCTAACCCTCTCCTCGGTCTCGATTCTACGTAGTAATGAACTAGTCCGTAACTTGAAAGTATTT
CGATTTCTTGGCTTTATATATCTTGTGGAAAGGACGACTGTCGATAAGCGCGGCATGAACC
