>Addgene plasmid #144927 | TFORF3451 | depositor partial sequence | sequence record 286897 | Barcode
CTGTCGATAAGCGCGGCATGAACC
